Addgene plasmid #216019: AA062
Purpose: Fragmid fragment: (Cas protein) nickase Cas for prime editing
Depositing lab: John Doench. Depositing organization: Broad Institute. Publication: Modular vector assembly enables rapid assessment of emerging CRISPR technologies. McGee AV, Liu YV, Griffith AL, Szegletes ZM, Wen B, Kraus C, Miller NW, Steger RJ, Escude Velasco B, Bosch JA, Zirin JD, Viswanatha R, Sontheimer EJ, Goodale A, Greene MA, Green TM, Doench JG. Cell Genom. 2024 Mar 13;4(3):100519. doi: 10.1016/j.xgen.2024.100519. PubMed 38484704.
Backbone
  Vector backbone: pUC57-Kan
  Vector type: CRISPR ; Fragment
Growth in bacteria
  Bacterial resistance: Kanamycin, 50 μg/mL
  Growth temperature: 37°C
  Growth strain: DH5alpha
  Copy number: Unknown
Gene/Insert
  Gene/Insert name: nCas9-SpG (H840A)_v1.1 [Sp]
  Species: Streptococcus pyogenes
  Cloning method: Unknown
Resource information
  A portion of this plasmid was derived from a plasmid made by: Genscript ID: U0234GC290-3
Terms and licenses: Academic/Nonprofit Terms; Industry Terms: Not Available to Industry
Depositor comments: Please visit https://www.biorxiv.org/content/10.1101/2023.10.25.564061v1 for bioRxiv preprint.
How to cite: AA062 was a gift from John Doench (Addgene plasmid # 216019 ; http://n2t.net/addgene:216019 ; RRID:Addgene_216019)
