[The description below was written by a language model from this plasmid's Addgene catalogue record and pLannotate feature annotations shown in this document.]
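Description:
AA062 is a 6.7 kb "fragment" plasmid from the Fragmid modular vector assembly toolkit, built on the pUC57-Kan cloning backbone. It is a bacterial storage and donor plasmid rather than a finished expression vector: it is propagated in E. coli through a high-copy ColE1/pUC-type origin of replication and selected with kanamycin through an aph(3')-Ia aminoglycoside phosphotransferase gene. The remaining annotated backbone elements are typical pUC-family remnants, including the lac promoter, lac operator and CAP binding site, a split lacZα fragment flanking the cloning site, and short fragments of lacI, rop and the pBR322 bom region.

The payload is a roughly 4.1 kb Streptococcus pyogenes Cas9 coding sequence, recorded as nCas9-SpG (H840A)_v1.1. The H840A substitution inactivates the HNH nuclease domain, turning Cas9 into a nickase that cuts only one DNA strand, which is the form of Cas9 used in prime editing. SpG is an engineered SpCas9 variant with relaxed PAM requirements (NGN rather than NGG), which broadens the range of targetable sites. The annotation tool labels the insert only as a Cas9 fragment and does not call out these mutations. No eukaryotic promoter, terminator, tags, nuclear localisation signals or reverse transcriptase are annotated, which fits its role as the Cas protein module, with the other parts expected to come from separate modules. The record does not state the cloning method or the flanking assembly sites. AA062 is intended to be combined with other Fragmid fragments to build custom CRISPR vectors for prime editing applications.
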