Features (pLannotate 1.2.2; 10 found; start..end, strand, type, name):
    137..236     +  misc_feature   bom (fragment): basis of mobility region from pBR322
    242..399     -  CDS            lacZα (fragment): LacZα fragment of β-galactosidase; lacZ fragment
    445..4544    +  CDS            Cas9 (fragment): Cas9 (Csn1) endonuclease from the Streptococcus pyogenes Type II CRISPR/Cas system generates RNA-guided double strand breaks in DNA
   4641..4657    -  protein_bind   lac operator: The lac repressor binds to the lac operator to inhibit transcription in E. coli. This inhibition can be relieved by adding lactose or isopropyl-β-D-thiogalactopyranoside (IPTG). lac repressor encoded by lacI
   4665..4695    -  promoter       lac promoter: promoter for the E. coli lac operon
   4710..4731    -  protein_bind   CAP binding site: CAP binding activates transcription in the presence of cAMP. E. coli catabolite activator protein
   4744..4836    -  CDS            lacI (fragment): lac repressor; lacI; The lac repressor binds to the lac operator to inhibit transcription in E. coli. This inhibition can be relieved by adding lactose or isopropyl-β-D-thiogalactopyranoside (IPTG).
   5019..5607    -  rep_origin     ori: high-copy-number ColE1/pMB1/pBR322/pUC origin of replication
   5785..6594    -  CDS            KanR: aminoglycoside phosphotransferase; aph(3')-Ia; confers resistance to kanamycin in bacteria or G418 (Geneticin®) in eukaryotes
   6701..35      +  CDS            rop (fragment) (across the origin): Rop protein, which maintains plasmids at low copy number; rop
>Addgene plasmid #216019 | AA062 | addgene full sequence | sequence record 431405 | Addgene NGS Result
TCGCGCGTTTCGGTGATGACGGTGAAAACCTCTGACACATGCAGCTCCCGGAGACGGTCACAGCTTGTCT
GTAAGCGGATGCCGGGAGCAGACAAGCCCGTCAGGGCGCGTCAGCGGGTGTTGGCGGGTGTCGGGGCTGG
CTTAACTATGCGGCATCAGAGCAGATTGTACTGAGAGTGCACCATATGCGGTGTGAAATACCGCACAGAT
GCGTAAGGAGAAAATACCGCATCAGGCGCCATTCGCCATTCAGGCTGCGCAACTGTTGGGAAGGGCGATC
GGTGCGGGCCTCTTCGCTATTACGCCAGCTGGCGAAAGGGGGATGTGCTGCAAGGCGATTAAGTTGGGTA
ACGCCAGGGTTTTCCCAGTCACGACGTTGTAAAACGACGGCCAGAGAATTCGAGCTCGGTACCTCGCGAA
TACATCTAGATGAAGACTGGCAGCGACAAGAAGTACAGCATCGGCCTGGACATCGGCACCAACTCTGTGG
GCTGGGCCGTGATCACCGACGAGTACAAGGTGCCCAGCAAGAAATTCAAGGTGCTGGGCAACACCGACCG
GCACAGCATCAAGAAGAACCTGATCGGAGCCCTGCTGTTCGACAGCGGCGAAACAGCCGAGGCCACCCGG
CTGAAGAGAACCGCCAGAAGAAGATACACCAGACGGAAGAACCGGATCTGCTATCTGCAAGAGATCTTCA
GCAACGAGATGGCCAAGGTGGACGACAGCTTCTTCCACAGACTGGAAGAGTCCTTCCTGGTGGAAGAGGA
TAAGAAGCACGAGCGGCACCCCATCTTCGGCAACATCGTGGACGAGGTGGCCTACCACGAGAAGTACCCC
ACCATCTACCACCTGAGAAAGAAACTGGTGGACAGCACCGACAAGGCCGACCTGCGGCTGATCTATCTGG
CCCTGGCCCACATGATCAAGTTCCGGGGCCACTTCCTGATCGAGGGCGACCTGAACCCCGACAACAGCGA
CGTGGACAAGCTGTTCATCCAGCTGGTGCAGACCTACAACCAGCTGTTCGAGGAAAACCCCATCAACGCT
AGCGGCGTGGACGCCAAGGCCATCCTGTCTGCCAGACTGAGCAAGAGCAGACGGCTGGAAAATCTGATCG
CCCAGCTGCCCGGCGAGAAGAAGAATGGCCTGTTCGGCAACCTGATTGCCCTGAGCCTGGGCCTGACCCC
CAACTTCAAGAGCAACTTCGACCTGGCCGAGGATGCCAAACTGCAGCTGAGCAAGGACACCTACGACGAC
GACCTGGACAACCTGCTGGCCCAGATCGGCGACCAGTACGCCGACCTGTTTCTGGCCGCCAAGAACCTGT
CCGACGCCATCCTGCTGAGCGACATCCTGAGAGTGAACACCGAGATCACCAAGGCCCCCCTGAGCGCCTC
TATGATCAAGAGATACGACGAGCACCACCAGGACCTGACCCTGCTGAAAGCTCTCGTGCGGCAGCAGCTG
CCTGAGAAGTACAAAGAGATTTTCTTCGACCAGAGCAAGAACGGCTACGCCGGCTACATTGACGGCGGAG
CCAGCCAGGAAGAGTTCTACAAGTTCATCAAGCCCATCCTGGAAAAGATGGACGGCACCGAGGAACTGCT
CGTGAAGCTGAACAGAGAGGACCTGCTGCGGAAGCAGCGGACCTTCGACAACGGCAGCATCCCCCACCAG
ATCCACCTGGGAGAGCTGCACGCCATTCTGCGGCGGCAGGAAGATTTTTACCCATTCCTGAAGGACAACC
GGGAAAAGATCGAGAAGATCCTGACCTTCCGCATCCCCTACTACGTGGGCCCTCTGGCCAGGGGAAACAG
CAGATTCGCCTGGATGACCAGAAAGAGCGAGGAAACCATCACCCCCTGGAACTTCGAGGAAGTGGTGGAC
AAGGGCGCTTCCGCCCAGAGCTTCATCGAGCGGATGACCAACTTCGATAAGAACCTGCCCAACGAGAAGG
TGCTGCCCAAGCACAGCCTGCTGTACGAGTACTTCACCGTGTATAACGAGCTGACCAAAGTGAAATACGT
GACCGAGGGAATGAGAAAGCCCGCCTTCCTGAGCGGCGAGCAGAAAAAGGCCATCGTGGACCTGCTGTTC
AAGACCAACCGGAAAGTGACCGTGAAGCAGCTGAAAGAGGACTACTTCAAGAAAATCGAGTGCTTCGACT
CCGTGGAAATCTCCGGCGTGGAAGATCGGTTCAACGCCTCCCTGGGCACATACCACGATCTGCTGAAAAT
TATCAAGGACAAGGACTTCCTGGACAATGAGGAAAACGAGGACATTCTGGAAGATATCGTGCTGACCCTG
ACACTGTTTGAGGACAGAGAGATGATCGAGGAACGGCTGAAAACCTATGCCCACCTGTTCGACGACAAAG
TGATGAAGCAGCTGAAGCGGCGGAGATACACCGGCTGGGGCAGGCTGAGCCGGAAGCTGATCAACGGCAT
CCGGGACAAGCAGTCCGGCAAGACAATCCTGGATTTCCTGAAGTCCGACGGCTTCGCCAACAGAAACTTC
ATGCAGCTGATCCACGACGACAGCCTGACCTTTAAAGAGGACATCCAGAAAGCCCAGGTGTCCGGCCAGG
GCGATAGCCTGCACGAGCACATTGCCAATCTGGCCGGCAGCCCCGCCATTAAGAAGGGCATCCTGCAGAC
AGTGAAGGTGGTGGACGAGCTCGTGAAAGTGATGGGCCGGCACAAGCCCGAGAACATCGTGATCGAAATG
GCCAGAGAGAACCAGACCACCCAGAAGGGACAGAAGAACAGCCGCGAGAGAATGAAGCGGATCGAAGAGG
GCATCAAAGAGCTGGGCAGCCAGATCCTGAAAGAACACCCAGTGGAAAACACCCAGCTGCAGAACGAGAA
GCTGTACCTGTACTACCTGCAGAATGGGCGGGATATGTACGTGGACCAGGAACTGGACATCAACCGGCTG
TCCGACTACGATGTGGACGCTATCGTGCCTCAGAGCTTTCTGAAGGACGACTCCATCGACAACAAGGTGC
TGACCAGAAGCGACAAGAACCGGGGCAAGAGCGACAACGTGCCCTCCGAAGAGGTCGTGAAGAAGATGAA
GAACTACTGGCGGCAGCTGCTGAACGCCAAGCTGATTACCCAGAGAAAGTTCGACAATCTGACCAAGGCC
GAGAGAGGCGGCCTGAGCGAACTGGATAAGGCCGGCTTCATCAAGAGACAGCTGGTGGAAACCCGGCAGA
TCACAAAGCACGTGGCACAGATCCTGGACTCCCGGATGAACACTAAGTACGACGAGAATGACAAGCTGAT
CCGGGAAGTGAAAGTGATCACCCTGAAGTCCAAGCTGGTGTCCGATTTCCGGAAGGATTTCCAGTTTTAC
AAAGTGCGCGAGATCAACAACTACCACCACGCCCACGACGCCTACCTGAACGCCGTCGTGGGAACCGCCC
TGATCAAAAAGTACCCTAAGCTGGAAAGCGAGTTCGTGTACGGCGACTACAAGGTGTACGACGTGCGGAA
GATGATCGCCAAGAGCGAGCAGGAAATCGGCAAGGCTACCGCCAAGTACTTCTTCTACAGCAACATCATG
AACTTTTTCAAGACCGAGATTACCCTGGCCAACGGCGAGATCCGGAAGCGGCCTCTGATCGAGACAAACG
GCGAAACCGGGGAGATCGTGTGGGATAAGGGCCGGGATTTTGCCACCGTGCGGAAAGTGCTGAGCATGCC
CCAAGTGAATATCGTGAAAAAGACCGAGGTGCAGACAGGCGGCTTCAGCAAAGAGTCTATCCTGCCCAAG
AGGAACAGCGATAAGCTGATCGCCAGAAAGAAGGACTGGGACCCTAAGAAGTACGGCGGCTTCCTGTGGC
CCACCGTGGCCTATTCTGTGCTGGTGGTGGCCAAAGTGGAAAAGGGCAAGTCCAAGAAACTGAAGAGTGT
GAAAGAGCTGCTGGGGATCACCATCATGGAAAGAAGCAGCTTCGAGAAGAATCCCATCGACTTTCTGGAA
GCCAAGGGCTACAAAGAAGTGAAAAAGGACCTGATCATCAAGCTGCCTAAGTACTCCCTGTTCGAGCTGG
AAAACGGCCGGAAGAGAATGCTGGCCTCTGCCAAGCAGCTGCAGAAGGGAAACGAACTGGCCCTGCCCTC
CAAATATGTGAACTTCCTGTACCTGGCCAGCCACTATGAGAAGCTGAAGGGCTCCCCCGAGGATAATGAG
CAGAAACAGCTGTTTGTGGAACAGCACAAGCACTACCTGGACGAGATCATCGAGCAGATCAGCGAGTTCT
CCAAGAGAGTGATCCTGGCCGACGCTAATCTGGACAAAGTGCTGTCCGCCTACAACAAGCACCGGGATAA
GCCCATCAGAGAGCAGGCCGAGAATATCATCCACCTGTTTACCCTGACCAATCTGGGAGCCCCTGCCGCC
TTCAAGTACTTTGACACCACCATCGACCGGAAGCAGTACAGAAGCACCAAAGAGGTGCTGGACGCCACCC
TGATCCACCAGAGCATCACCGGCCTGTACGAGACACGAATCGATTTGTCTCAGCTGGGAGGCGATGGGTC
CAAGTCTTCATCGGATCCCGGGCCCGTCGACTGCAGAGGCCTGCATGCAAGCTTGGTGTAATCATGGTCA
TAGCTGTTTCCTGTGTGAAATTGTTATCCGCTCACAATTCCACACAACATACGAGCCGGAAGCATAAAGT
GTAAAGCCTGGGGTGCCTAATGAGTGAGCTAACTCACATTAATTGCGTTGCGCTCACTGCCCGCTTTCCA
GTCGGGAAACCTGTCGTGCCAGCTGCATTAATGAATCGGCCAACGCGCGGGGAGAGGCGGTTTGCGTATT
GGGCGCTCTTCCGCTTCCTCGCTCACTGACTCGCTGCGCTCGGTCGTTCGGCTGCGGCGAGCGGTATCAG
CTCACTCAAAGGCGGTAATACGGTTATCCACAGAATCAGGGGATAACGCAGGAAAGAACATGTGAGCAAA
AGGCCAGCAAAAGGCCAGGAACCGTAAAAAGGCCGCGTTGCTGGCGTTTTTCCATAGGCTCCGCCCCCCT
GACGAGCATCACAAAAATCGACGCTCAAGTCAGAGGTGGCGAAACCCGACAGGACTATAAAGATACCAGG
CGTTTCCCCCTGGAAGCTCCCTCGTGCGCTCTCCTGTTCCGACCCTGCCGCTTACCGGATACCTGTCCGC
CTTTCTCCCTTCGGGAAGCGTGGCGCTTTCTCATAGCTCACGCTGTAGGTATCTCAGTTCGGTGTAGGTC
GTTCGCTCCAAGCTGGGCTGTGTGCACGAACCCCCCGTTCAGCCCGACCGCTGCGCCTTATCCGGTAACT
ATCGTCTTGAGTCCAACCCGGTAAGACACGACTTATCGCCACTGGCAGCAGCCACTGGTAACAGGATTAG
CAGAGCGAGGTATGTAGGCGGTGCTACAGAGTTCTTGAAGTGGTGGCCTAACTACGGCTACACTAGAAGA
ACAGTATTTGGTATCTGCGCTCTGCTGAAGCCAGTTACCTTCGGAAAAAGAGTTGGTAGCTCTTGATCCG
GCAAACAAACCACCGCTGGTAGCGGTGGTTTTTTTGTTTGCAAGCAGCAGATTACGCGCAGAAAAAAAGG
ATCTCAAGAAGATCCTTTGATCTTTTCTACGGGGTCTGACGCTCAGTGGAACGAAAACTCACGTTAAGGG
ATTTTGGTCATGAGATTATCAAAAAGGATCTTCACCTAGATCCTTTTAAATTAAAAATGAAGTTTTAAAT
CAAGCCCAATCTGAATAATGTTACAACCAATTAACCAATTCTGATTAGAAAAACTCATCGAGCATCAAAT
GAAACTGCAATTTATTCATATCAGGATTATCAATACCATATTTTTGAAAAAGCCGTTTCTGTAATGAAGG
AGAAAACTCACCGAGGCAGTTCCATAGGATGGCAAGATCCTGGTATCGGTCTGCGATTCCGACTCGTCCA
ACATCAATACAACCTATTAATTTCCCCTCGTCAAAAATAAGGTTATCAAGTGAGAAATCACCATGAGTGA
CGACTGAATCCGGTGAGAATGGCAAAAGTTTATGCATTTCTTTCCAGACTTGTTCAACAGGCCAGCCATT
ACGCTCGTCATCAAAATCACTCGCATCAACCAAACCGTTATTCATTCGTGATTGCGCCTGAGCGAGACGA
AATACGCGATCGCTGTTAAAAGGACAATTACAAACAGGAATCGAATGCAACCGGCGCAGGAACACTGCCA
GCGCATCAACAATATTTTCACCTGAATCAGGATATTCTTCTAATACCTGGAATGCTGTTTTTCCGGGGAT
CGCAGTGGTGAGTAACCATGCATCATCAGGAGTACGGATAAAATGCTTGATGGTCGGAAGAGGCATAAAT
TCCGTCAGCCAGTTTAGTCTGACCATCTCATCTGTAACATCATTGGCAACGCTACCTTTGCCATGTTTCA
GAAACAACTCTGGCGCATCGGGCTTCCCATACAAGCGATAGATTGTCGCACCTGATTGCCCGACATTATC
GCGAGCCCATTTATACCCATATAAATCAGCATCCATGTTGGAATTTAATCGCGGCCTCGACGTTTCCCGT
TGAATATGGCTCATAACACCCCTTGTATTACTGTTTATGTAAGCAGACAGTTTTATTGTTCATGATGATA
TATTTTTATCTTGTGCAATGTAACATCAGAGATTTTGAGACACGGGCCAGAGCTGCA
